>Addgene plasmid #56447 | EGFP-Talin-ABM-10 | addgene full sequence | sequence record 215279 | Addgene NGS Result
TTCTTTCCTGCGTTATCCCCTGATTCTGTGGATAACCGTATTACCGCCATGCATTAGTTATTAATAGTAA
TCAATTACGGGGTCATTAGTTCATAGCCCATATATGGAGTTCCGCGTTACATAACTTACGGTAAATGGCC
CGCCTGGCTGACCGCCCAACGACCCCCGCCCATTGACGTCAATAATGACGTATGTTCCCATAGTAACGCC
AATAGGGACTTTCCATTGACGTCAATGGGTGGAGTATTTACGGTAAACTGCCCACTTGGCAGTACATCAA
GTGTATCATATGCCAAGTACGCCCCCTATTGACGTCAATGACGGTAAATGGCCCGCCTGGCATTATGCCC
AGTACATGACCTTATGGGACTTTCCTACTTGGCAGTACATCTACGTATTAGTCATCGCTATTACCATGGT
GATGCGGTTTTGGCAGTACATCAATGGGCGTGGATAGCGGTTTGACTCACGGGGATTTCCAAGTCTCCAC
CCCATTGACGTCAATGGGAGTTTGTTTTGGCACCAAAATCAACGGGACTTTCCAAAATGTCGTAACAACT
CCGCCCCATTGACGCAAATGGGCGGTAGGCGTGTACGGTGGGAGGTCTATATAAGCAGAGCTGGTTTAGT
GAACCGTCAGATCCGCTAGCGCTACCGGTCGCCACCATGGTGAGCAAGGGCGAGGAGCTGTTCACCGGGG
TGGTGCCCATCCTGGTCGAGCTGGACGGCGACGTAAACGGCCACAAGTTCAGCGTGTCCGGCGAGGGCGA
GGGCGATGCCACCTACGGCAAGCTGACCCTGAAGTTCATCTGCACCACCGGCAAGCTGCCCGTGCCCTGG
CCCACCCTCGTGACCACCCTGACCTACGGCGTGCAGTGCTTCAGCCGCTACCCCGACCACATGAAGCAGC
ACGACTTCTTCAAGTCCGCCATGCCCGAAGGCTACGTCCAGGAGCGCACCATCTTCTTCAAGGACGACGG
CAACTACAAGACCCGCGCCGAGGTGAAGTTCGAGGGCGACACCCTGGTGAACCGCATCGAGCTGAAGGGC
ATCGACTTCAAGGAGGACGGCAACATCCTGGGGCACAAGCTGGAGTACAACTACAACAGCCACAACGTCT
ATATCATGGCCGACAAGCAGAAGAACGGCATCAAGGTGAACTTCAAGATCCGCCACAACATCGAGGACGG
CAGCGTGCAGCTCGCCGACCACTACCAGCAGAACACCCCCATCGGCGACGGCCCCGTGCTGCTGCCCGAC
AACCACTACCTGAGCACCCAGTCCGCCCTGAGCAAAGACCCCAACGAGAAGCGCGATCACATGGTCCTGC
TGGAGTTCGTGACCGCCGCCGGGATCACTCTCGGCATGGACGAGCTGTACAAGTCCGGACTCAGATCTCG
AGCTCAAGCTTCGATCCTAGAAGCTGCCAAGTCCATCGCTGCAGCCACCAGTGCACTGGTAAAGGCTGCG
TCAGCAGCCCAGAGGGAGCTGGTGGCTCAAGGAAAGGTGGGCGCCATTCCAGCCAATGCACTGGATGATG
GGCAGTGGTCGCAGGGCCTCATTTCCGCTGCCCGTATGGTGGCTGCGGCCACCAACAATCTGTGTGAAGC
AGCTAACGCAGCTGTCCAGGGCCATGCTAGCCAGGAGAAACTCATTTCCTCAGCCAAGCAAGTAGCTGCC
TCCACAGCTCAGCTCCTGGTAGCTTGCAAGGTCAAAGCAGATCAGGACTCTGAGGCAATGAAACGGCTCC
AGGCTGCTGGCAATGCAGTGAAGAGGGCCTCAGATAACCTGGTAAAGGCGGCCCAGAAAGCTGCAGCCTT
CGAAGACCAGGAGAATGAGACGGTGGTGGTGAAGGAGAAAATGGTTGGGGGCATTGCCCAGATTATCGCA
GCACAGGAAGAGATGCTTCGGAAGGAACGAGAGCTGGAAGAGGCTCGGAAAAAGCTCGCCCAGATCCGGC
AGCAGCAGTACAAGTTCTTGCCTTCAGAGCTTCGAGACGAGCACTAAGGATCCACCGGATCTAGATAACT
GATCATAATCAGCCATACCACATTTGTAGAGGTTTTACTTGCTTTAAAAAACCTCCCACACCTCCCCCTG
AACCTGAAACATAAAATGAATGCAATTGTTGTTGTTAACTTGTTTATTGCAGCTTATAATGGTTACAAAT
AAAGCAATAGCATCACAAATTTCACAAATAAAGCATTTTTTTCACTGCATTCTAGTTGTGGTTTGTCCAA
ACTCATCAATGTATCTTAACGCGTAAATTGTAAGCGTTAATATTTTGTTAAAATTCGCGTTAAATTTTTG
TTAAATCAGCTCATTTTTTAACCAATAGGCCGAAATCGGCAAAATCCCTTATAAATCAAAAGAATAGACC
GAGATAGGGT
[37 nt withheld, positions 2391-2427]
AAAGAACGTGGACTCCAACGTCAAAGG
[49 nt withheld, positions 2455-2503]
T
[91 nt withheld, positions 2505-2595]
G
[124 nt withheld, positions 2597-2720]
CAGGTGGCACTTTTCGGGGAAATGTGCGCGGAACCCCTATTTGTTTATTTTTCTAAATACATTCAAATAT
GTATCCGCTCATGAGACAATAACCCTGATAAATGCTTCAATAATATTGAAAAAGGAAGAGTCCTGAGGCG
GAAAGAACCAGCTGTGGAATGTGTGTCAGTTAGGGTGTGGAAAGTCCCCAGGCTCCCCAGCAGGCAGAAG
TATGCAAAGCATGCATCTCAATTAGTCAGCAACCAGGTGTGGAAAGTCCCCAGGCTCCCCAGCAGGCAGA
AGTATGCAAAGCATGCATCTCAATTAGTCAGCAACCATAGTCCCGCCCCTAACTCCGCCCATCCCGCCCC
TAACTCCGCCCAGTTCCGCCCATTCTCCGCCCCATGGCTGACTAATTTTTTTTATTTATGCAGAGGCCGA
GGCCGCCTCGGCCTCTGAGCTATTCCAGAAGTAGTGAGGAGGCTTTTTTGGAGGCCTAGGCTTTTGCAAA
GATCGATCAAGAGACAGGATGAGGATCGTTTCGCATGATTGAACAAGATGGATTGCACGCAGGTTCTCCG
GCCGCTTGGGTGGAGAGGCTATTCGGCTATGACTGGGCACAACAGACAATCGGCTGCTCTGATGCCGCCG
TGTTCCGGCTGTCAGCGCAGGGGCGCCCGGTTCTTTTTGTCAAGACCGACCTGTCCGGTGCCCTGAATGA
ACTGCAAGACGAGGCAGCGCGGCTATCGTGGCTGGCCACGACGGGCGTTCCTTGCGCAGCTGTGCTCGAC
GTTGTCACTGAAGCGGGAAGGGACTGGCTGCTATTGGGCGAAGTGCCGGGGCAGGATCTCCTGTCATCTC
ACCTTGCTCCTGCCGAGAAAGTATCCATCATGGCTGATGCAATGCGGCGGCTGCATACGCTTGATCCGGC
TACCTGCCCATTCGACCACCAAGCGAAACATCGCATCGAGCGAGCACGTACTCGGATGGAAGCCGGTCTT
GTCGATCAGGATGATCTGGACGAAGAGCATCAGGGGCTCGCGCCAGCCGAACTGTTCGCCAGGCTCAAGG
CGAGCATGCCCGACGGCGAGGATCTCGTCGTGACCCATGGCGATGCCTGCTTGCCGAATATCATGGTGGA
AAATGGCCGCTTTTCTGGATTCATCGACTGTGGCCGGCTGGGTGTGGCGGACCGCTATCAGGACATAGCG
TTGGCTACCCGTGATATTGCTGAAGAGCTTGGCGGCGAATGGGCTGACCGCTTCCTCGTGCTTTACGGTA
TCGCCGCTCCCGATTCGCAGCGCATCGCCTTCTATCGCCTTCTTGACGAGTTCTTCTGAGCGGGACTCTG
GGGTTCGAAATGACCGACCAAGCGACGCCCAACCTGCCATCACGAGATTTCGATTCCACCGCCGCCTTCT
ATGAAAGGTTGGGCTTCGGAATCGTTTTCCGGGACGCCGGCTGGATGATCCTCCAGCGCGGGGATCTCAT
GCTGGAGTTCTTCGCCCACCCTAGGGGGAGGCTAACTGAAACACGGAAGGAGACAATACCGGAAGGAACC
CGCGCTATGACGGCAATAAAAAGACAGAATAAAACGCACGGTGTTGGGTCGTTTGTTCATAAACGCGGGG
TTCGGTCCCAGGGCTGGCACTCTGTCGATACCCCACCGAGACCCCATTGGGGCCAATACGCCCGCGTTTC
TTCCTTTTCCCCACCCCACCCCCCAAGTTCGGGTGAAGGCCCAGGGCTCGCAGCCAACGTCGGGGCGGCA
GGCCCTGCCATAGCCTCAGGTTACTCATATATACTTTAGATTGATTTAAAACTTCATTTTTAATTTAAAA
GGATCTAGGTGAAGATCCTTTTTGATAATCTCATGACCAAAATCCCTTAACGTGAGTTTTCGTTCCACTG
AGCGTCAGACCCCGTAGAAAAGATCAAAGGATCTTCTTGAGATCCTTTTTTTCTGCGCGTAATCTGCTGC
TTGCAAACAAAAAAACCACCGCTACCAGCGGTGGTTTGTTTGCCGGATCAAGAGCTACCAACTCTTTTTC
CGAAGGTAACTGGCTTCAGCAGAGCGCAGATACCAAATACTGTTCTTCTAGTGTAGCCGTAGTTAGGCCA
CCACTTCAAGAACTCTGTAGCACCGCCTACATACCTCGCTCTGCTAATCCTGTTACCAGTGGCTGCTGCC
AGTGGCGATAAGTCGTGTCTTACCGGGTTGGACTCAAGACGATAGTTACCGGATAAGGCGCAGCGGTCGG
GCTGAACGGGGGGTTCGTGCACACAGCCCAGCTTGGAGCGAACGACCTACACCGAACTGAGATACCTACA
GCGTGAGCTATGAGAAAGCGCCACGCTTCCCGAAGGGAGAAAGGCGGACAGGTATCCGGTAAGCGGCAGG
GTCGGAACAGGAGAGCGCACGAGGGAGCTTCCAGGGGGAAACGCCTGGTATCTTTATAGTCCTGTCGGGT
TTCGCCACCTCTGACTTGAGCGTCGATTTTTGTGATGCTCGTCAGGGGGGCGGAGCCTATGGAAAAACGC
CAGCAACGCGGCCTTTTTACGGTTCCTGGCCTTTTGCTGGCCTTTTGCTCACATG
Features (pLannotate 1.2.2; 16 found; start..end, strand, type, name):
      1..47      +  rep_origin     RSF ori (fragment): Plasmids containing the RSF 1030 origin of replication can be propagated in E. coli cells that contain additional plasmids with compatible origins.
    115..418     +  enhancer       CMV enhancer: human cytomegalovirus immediate early enhancer
    419..622     +  promoter       CMV promoter: human cytomegalovirus (CMV) immediate early promoter
    667..1383    +  CDS            EGFP: EGFP is a basic (constitutively fluorescent) green fluorescent protein published in 1996, derived from Aequorea victoria. It is reported to be a rapidly-maturing weak dimer with moderate acid sensitivity.
   1384..1414    +  misc_feature   MCS (fragment): multiple cloning site
   1414..2004    +  CDS            Tln1 (fragment): TLN1_MOUSE - Also known as Tln. Experimental evidence at protein level: Swiss-Prot protein existence level 1. Probably involved in connections of major cytoskeletal structures to the plasma membrane. High molecular weight cytoskeletal protein concentrated at regions of cell-substratum contact and, in lymphocytes, at cell-cell contacts. From Mus musculus (Mouse).
   2030..2114    +  CDS            large T antigen (fragment): large T antigen from SV40 (simian virus 40)
   2137..2258    +  polyA_signal   SV40 poly(A) signal: SV40 polyadenylation signal
   2292..2720    -  rep_origin     f1 ori (sequence partly withheld): f1 bacteriophage origin of replication; arrow indicates direction of (+) strand synthesis
   2747..2851    +  promoter       AmpR promoter: bla
   2853..3210    +  promoter       SV40 promoter: SV40 enhancer and early promoter
   3245..4039    +  CDS            NeoR/KanR: aminoglycoside phosphotransferase from Tn5; aph(3')-II (or nptII); confers resistance to neomycin, kanamycin, and G418 (Geneticin®)
   4060..4212    +  CDS            ble (fragment): BLE_KLEPN - Experimental evidence at protein level: Swiss-Prot protein existence level 1. Binding protein with a strong affinity to the bleomycin family of antibiotics. Binds to CL990; an antimitotic-antibiotic compound. From Klebsiella pneumoniae.
   4271..4318    +  polyA_signal   HSV TK poly(A) signal: herpes simplex virus thymidine kinase polyadenylation signal (Cole and Stacy, 1985)
   4409..4425    -  polyA_signal   bGH poly(A) signal (fragment): bovine growth hormone polyadenylation signal
   4647..5235    +  rep_origin     ori: high-copy-number ColE1/pMB1/pBR322/pUC origin of replication
