[The description below was written by a language model from this plasmid's Addgene catalogue record and pLannotate feature annotations shown in this document.]
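Description:
EGFP-Talin-ABM-10 is a mammalian expression plasmid that produces a green fluorescent fusion of EGFP to the actin-binding module of mouse talin-1 (Tln1). It is built on an EGFP C-terminal-fusion style backbone in which the human cytomegalovirus immediate early enhancer and promoter drive the EGFP coding sequence. This is followed by a short remnant of the multiple cloning site that acts as a linker and then by the talin fragment, so EGFP sits at the N terminus of the fusion. The insert is described as the I/LWEQ actin-binding module, comprising the C-terminal 197 amino acids of talin, which matches the roughly 590 bp Tln1 fragment annotated in the sequence. Transcripts are terminated by an SV40 polyadenylation signal; the small "large T antigen" fragment annotated just upstream is most likely part of that SV40-derived region rather than an expressed element.

The plasmid replicates at high copy in E. coli through a ColE1/pUC-type origin and also carries an f1 origin. A single NeoR/KanR (Tn5 aminoglycoside phosphotransferase) gene serves both hosts. A bacterial bla-type promoter gives kanamycin resistance in E. coli, and the SV40 enhancer/early promoter with an HSV TK polyadenylation signal allows G418 selection of stably transfected mammalian cells. The short ble, bGH poly(A) and RSF ori fragments are probably incidental matches or backbone remnants.

The construct is intended as a live-cell imaging marker for focal adhesions and actin structures, with EGFP excitation at 488 nm and emission at 507 nm. The cloning method is not recorded.
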