Addgene plasmid #56447: EGFP-Talin-ABM-10
Purpose: Localization: Focal Adhesions and Actin, Excitation: 488, Emission: 507
Depositing lab: Michael Davidson. Depositing organization: Florida State University, Tallahassee.
Backbone
  Vector backbone: EGFP
  Backbone size w/o insert (bp): 4750
  Vector type: Mammalian Expression
  Selectable markers: Neomycin (select with G418)
Growth in bacteria
  Bacterial resistance: Kanamycin, 50 μg/mL
  Growth temperature: 37°C
  Growth strain: DH5alpha
  Copy number: High Copy
Gene/Insert
  Gene/Insert name: Talin ABM (alt name: NM_011602.5)
  Species: M. musculus (mouse)
  Mutation: Actin Binding Module; I/LWEQ = 197 amino acids from C
  Entrez Gene: Tln1 (a.k.a. Tln)
  Promoter: CMV
  Tag / fusion protein: EGFP (N terminal on backbone)
  Cloning method: Unknown
  Sequencing primers: 5′ CMV-F; 3′ SV40pA-R
Terms and licenses: Academic/Nonprofit Terms; Industry Terms
Depositor comments: Talin Actin Binding Module. Excitation = 488; Emission = 507
How to cite: EGFP-Talin-ABM-10 was a gift from Michael Davidson (Addgene plasmid # 56447 ; http://n2t.net/addgene:56447 ; RRID:Addgene_56447)
