>Addgene plasmid #56447 | EGFP-Talin-ABM-10 | depositor partial sequence | sequence record 87340 | insert sequence
AACGTCAGATCCGCTAGCGCTACCGGTCGCCACCATGGTGAGCAAGGGCGAGGAGCTGTTCACCGGGGTG
GTGCCCATCCTGGTCGAGCTGGACGGCGACGTAAACGGCCACAAGTTCAGCGTGTCCGGCGAGGGCGAGG
GCGATGCCACCTACGGCAAGCTGACCCTGAAGTTCATCTGCACCACCGGCAAGCTGCCCGTGCCCTGGCC
CACCCTCGTGACCACCCTGACCTACGGCGTGCAGTGCTTCAGCCGCTACCCCGACCACATGAAGCAGCAC
GACTTCTTCAAGTCCGCCATGCCCGAAGGCTACGTCCAGGAGCGCACCATCTTCTTCAAGGACGACGGCA
ACTACAAGACCCGCGCCGAGGTGAAGTTCGAGGGCGACACCCTGGTGAACCGCATCGAGCTGAAGGGCAT
CGACTTCAAGGAGGACGGCAACATCCTGGGGCACAAGCTGGAGTACAACTACAACAGCCACAACGTCTAT
ATCATGGCCGACAAGCAGAAGAACGGCATCAAGGTGAACTTCAAGATCCGCCACAACATCGAGGACGGCA
GCGTGCAGCTCGCCGACCACTACCAGCAGAACACCCCCATCGGCGACGGCCCCGTGCTGCTGCCCGACAA
CCACTACCTGAGCACCCAGTCCGCCCTGAGCAAAGACCCCAACGAGAAGCGCGATCACATGGTCCTGCTG
GAGTTCGTGACCGCCGCCGGGATCACTCTCGGCATGGACGAGCTGTACAAGTCCGGACTCAGATCTCGAG
CTCAAGCTTCGATCCTAGAAGCTGCCAAGTCCATCGCTGCAGCCACCAGTGCACTGGTAAAGGCTGCGTC
AGCAGCCCAGAGGGAGCTGGTGGCTCAAGGAAAGGTGGGCGCCATTCCAGCCAATGCACTGGATGATGGG
CAGTGGTCGCAGGGCCTCATTTCCGCTGCCCGTATGGTGGCTGCGGCCACCAACAATCTGTGTGAAGCAG
CTAACGCAGCTGTCCAGGGCCATGCTAGCCAGGAGAAACTCATTTCCTCAGCCAAGCAAGTAGCTGCCTC
CACAGCTCAGCTCCTGGTAGCTTGCAAGGTCAAAGCAGATCAGGACTCTGAGGCAATGAAACGGCTCCAG
GCTGCTGGCAATGCAGTGAAGAGGGCCTCAGATAACCTGGTAAAGGCGGCCCAGAAAGCTGCAGCCTTCG
AAGACCAGGAGAATGAGACGGTGGTGGTGAAGGAGAAAATGGTTGGGGGCATTGCCCAGATTATCGCAGC
ACAGGAAGAGATGCTTCGGAAGGAACGAGAGCTGGAAGAGGCTCGGAAAAAGCTCGCCCAGATCCGGCAG
CAGCAGTACAAGTTCTTGCCTTCAGAGCTTCGAGACGAGCACTAAGGATCCACCGGATCTAGATAACTGA
TCATAATCAGCCATACCACA
